Addgene plasmid #22661: pCDHblast MCSNard OST-LMNA
Depositing lab: Tom Misteli. Depositing organization: National Cancer Institute (NCI). Publication: Ageing-related chromatin defects through loss of the NURD complex. Pegoraro G, Kubben N, Wickert U, Göhler H, Hoffmann K, Misteli T. Nat Cell Biol. 2009 Oct . 11(10):1261-7. 10.1038/ncb1971 PubMed 19734887.
Backbone
  Vector backbone: pCDHblast
  Backbone size w/o insert (bp): 7000
  Vector type: Mammalian Expression, Lentiviral
  Selectable markers: Blasticidin
Growth in bacteria
  Bacterial resistance: Ampicillin, 100 μg/mL
  Growth temperature: 37°C
  Growth strain: Stbl3
  Copy number: High Copy
Gene/Insert
  Gene/Insert name: Lamin A
  Species: H. sapiens (human)
  Insert size (bp): 2000
  Entrez Gene: LMNA (a.k.a. CDCD1, CDDC, CMD1A, CMT2B1, EMD2, FPL, FPLD, FPLD2, HGPS, IDC, LDP1, LFP, LGMD1B, LMN1, LMNC, LMNL1, MADA, PRO1)
  Tag / fusion protein: Onestrep Tag (N terminal on insert)
  Cloning method: Restriction Enzyme; 5′ cloning site BamHI (not destroyed); 3′ cloning site EcoRI, XhoI, NotI, SwaI, BglII, AsuII (not destroyed)
  Sequencing primers: 5′ AAATGGGCGGTAGGCGTGT; 3′ TCTCTAGGCACCCGTTCAAT
Terms and licenses: Academic/Nonprofit Terms; Industry Terms: Not Available to Industry
How to cite: pCDHblast MCSNard OST-LMNA was a gift from Tom Misteli (Addgene plasmid # 22661 ; http://n2t.net/addgene:22661 ; RRID:Addgene_22661)
