[The description below was written by a language model from this plasmid's Addgene catalogue record and pLannotate feature annotations shown in this document.]
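Description:
pCDHblast MCSNard OST-LMNA is a lentiviral transfer plasmid for mammalian expression, built on the pCDHblast backbone and carrying human lamin A (LMNA) with an N-terminal One-STrEP tag. It is propagated in E. coli through a high-copy ColE1/pUC-type origin with ampicillin selection (AmpR). The sequenced record is about 9.4 kb. The viral portion has a third-generation layout: an RSV promoter fused to a truncated HIV-1 5' LTR drives production of the genomic RNA in packaging cells. This is followed by the Ψ packaging signal with a short gag fragment, the Rev response element for Rev-dependent nuclear export, and the cPPT/CTS element that aids nuclear import of the reverse-transcribed genome. A truncated HIV-1 LTR closes the cassette at the 3' end, and an SV40 polyadenylation signal and SV40 origin lie downstream of it.

Between the LTRs there are two expression units. A CMV enhancer/promoter drives the tagged lamin A open reading frame. The annotation detects two adjacent Strep-tag II fragments just upstream of the LMNA coding sequence, consistent with the tandem design of the One-STrEP tag, which binds Strep-Tactin and allows gentle affinity purification. A second unit uses an EF-1α core promoter combined with an HTLV-1 LTR segment to express blasticidin S deaminase, so that transduced cells can be selected with blasticidin. A WPRE follows to enhance transcript stability and expression. The short nef, lacI, rop, bom and lacZα hits are backbone remnants rather than functional genes.

The design suits stable expression of affinity-tagged lamin A in transduced mammalian cells, for example to pull down lamin A-associated proteins. The associated publication concerns ageing-related chromatin defects and loss of the NURD complex.
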