Features (pLannotate 1.2.2; 30 found; start..end, strand, type, name):
      1..227     +  promoter       RSV promoter: Rous sarcoma virus enhancer/promoter
    228..408     +  LTR            5' LTR (truncated): truncated 5' long terminal repeat (LTR) from HIV-1
    455..580     +  misc_feature   HIV-1 Ψ: packaging signal of human immunodeficiency virus type 1
    564..902     +  CDS            HIV-1 gag (fragment): gag protein from human immunodeficiency virus 1; gag
   1073..1306    +  misc_feature   RRE: The Rev response element (RRE) of HIV-1 allows for Rev-dependent mRNA export from the nucleus to the cytoplasm.
   1683..1783    +  CDS            Rev (fragment): human immunodeficiency virus 1 (HIV-1) Rev protein; rev; enhances nuclear export of unspliced and incompletely spliced viral mRNAs
   1802..1918    +  misc_feature   cPPT/CTS: central polypurine tract and central termination sequence of HIV-1
   1931..2007    +  enhancer       CMV enhancer (fragment): human cytomegalovirus immediate early enhancer
   2008..2211    +  promoter       CMV promoter: human cytomegalovirus (CMV) immediate early promoter
   2312..2331    +  CDS            Strep-Tag II (fragment): peptide that binds Strep-Tactin®, an engineered form of streptavidin
   2372..2394    +  CDS            Strep-Tag II (fragment): peptide that binds Strep-Tactin®, an engineered form of streptavidin
   2411..4399    +  CDS            LMNA: LMNA_HUMAN - Also known as LMN1. Experimental evidence at protein level: Swiss-Prot protein existence level 1. Prelamin-A/C can accelerate smooth muscle cell senescence. It acts to disrupt mitosis and induce DNA damage in vascular smooth muscle cells (VSMCs), leading to mitotic failure, genomic instability, and premature senescence. From Homo sapiens (Human).
   4521..4732    +  promoter       EF-1α core promoter: core promoter for human elongation factor EF-1α
   4745..5013    +  LTR            5' LTR (truncated): truncated 5' long terminal repeat (LTR) from human T-cell leukemia virus (HTLV) type 1
   5045..5443    +  CDS            BSD: blasticidin S deaminase; Aspergillus terreus BSD; confers resistance to blasticidin
   5467..6055    +  misc_feature   WPRE: woodchuck hepatitis virus posttranscriptional regulatory element
   6050..6157    +  CDS            nef (fragment): NEF_SIVS4 - Experimental evidence at protein level: Swiss-Prot protein existence level 1. Interferes with TCR signaling from the cell membrane. Interacts with CD247/TCRZ (TCR zeta chain) and exert potent down- regulation of cell surface TCR/CD3 complexes. From Simian immunodeficiency virus (isolate F236/smH4) (SIV-sm) (Simian immunodeficiency virus sooty mangabey monkey).
   6182..6362    +  LTR            5' LTR (truncated): truncated 5' long terminal repeat (LTR) from HIV-1
   6434..6555    +  polyA_signal   SV40 poly(A) signal: SV40 polyadenylation signal
   6595..6730    +  rep_origin     SV40 ori: SV40 origin of replication
   6787..6803    -  protein_bind   lac operator: The lac repressor binds to the lac operator to inhibit transcription in E. coli. This inhibition can be relieved by adding lactose or isopropyl-β-D-thiogalactopyranoside (IPTG). lac repressor encoded by lacI
   6811..6841    -  promoter       lac promoter: promoter for the E. coli lac operon
   6856..6877    -  protein_bind   CAP binding site: CAP binding activates transcription in the presence of cAMP. E. coli catabolite activator protein
   6890..6982    -  CDS            lacI (fragment): lac repressor; lacI; The lac repressor binds to the lac operator to inhibit transcription in E. coli. This inhibition can be relieved by adding lactose or isopropyl-β-D-thiogalactopyranoside (IPTG).
   7165..7753    -  rep_origin     ori: high-copy-number ColE1/pMB1/pBR322/pUC origin of replication
   7924..8784    -  CDS            AmpR: β-lactamase; bla; confers resistance to ampicillin, carbenicillin, and related antibiotics
   8785..8889    -  promoter       AmpR promoter: bla
   8984..9019    +  CDS            rop (fragment): Rop protein, which maintains plasmids at low copy number; rop
   9121..9220    +  misc_feature   bom (fragment): basis of mobility region from pBR322
   9226..9380    -  CDS            lacZα (fragment): LacZα fragment of β-galactosidase; lacZ fragment
>Addgene plasmid #22661 | pCDHblast MCSNard OST-LMNA | addgene full sequence | sequence record 215698 | Addgene NGS Result
TGTAGTCTTATGCAATACTCTTGTAGTCTTGCAACATGGTAACGATGAGTTAGCAACATGCCTTACAAGG
AGAGAAAAAGCACCGTGCATGCCGATTGGTGGAAGTAAGGTGGTACGATCGTGCCTTATTAGGAAGGCAA
CAGACGGGTCTGACATGGATTGGACGAACCACTGAATTGCCGCATTGCAGAGATATTGTATTTAAGTGCC
TAGCTCGATACATAAACGGGTCTCTCTGGTTAGACCAGATCTGAGCCTGGGAGCTCTCTGGCTAACTAGG
GAACCCACTGCTTAAGCCTCAATAAAGCTTGCCTTGAGTGCTTCAAGTAGTGTGTGCCCGTCTGTTGTGT
GACTCTGGTAACTAGAGATCCCTCAGACCCTTTTAGTCAGTGTGGAAAATCTCTAGCAGTGGCGCCCGAA
CAGGGACTTGAAAGCGAAAGGGAAACCAGAGGAGCTCTCTCGACGCAGGACTCGGCTTGCTGAAGCGCGC
ACGGCAAGAGGCGAGGGGCGGCGACTGGTGAGTACGCCAAAAATTTTGACTAGCGGAGGCTAGAAGGAGA
GAGATGGGTGCGAGAGCGTCAGTATTAAGCGGGGGAGAATTAGATCGCGATGGGAAAAAATTCGGTTAAG
GCCAGGGGGAAAGAAAAAATATAAATTAAAACATATAGTATGGGCAAGCAGGGAGCTAGAACGATTCGCA
GTTAATCCTGGCCTGTTAGAAACATCAGAAGGCTGTAGACAAATACTGGGACAGCTACAACCATCCCTTC
AGACAGGATCAGAAGAACTTAGATCATTATATAATACAGTAGCAACCCTCTATTGTGTGCATCAAAGGAT
AGAGATAAAAGACACCAAGGAAGCTTTAGACAAGATAGAGGAAGAGCAAAACAAAAGTAAGACCACCGCA
CAGCAAGCGGCCACTGATCTTCAGACCTGGAGGAGGAGATATGAGGGACAATTGGAGAAGTGAATTATAT
AAATATAAAGTAGTAAAAATTGAACCATTAGGAGTAGCACCCACCAAGGCAAAGAGAAGAGTGGTGCAGA
GAGAAAAAAGAGCAGTGGGAATAGGAGCTTTGTTCCTTGGGTTCTTGGGAGCAGCAGGAAGCACTATGGG
CGCAGCGTCAATGACGCTGACGGTACAGGCCAGACAATTATTGTCTGGTATAGTGCAGCAGCAGAACAAT
TTGCTGAGGGCTATTGAGGCGCAACAGCATCTGTTGCAACTCACAGTCTGGGGCATCAAGCAGCTCCAGG
CAAGAATCCTGGCTGTGGAAAGATACCTAAAGGATCAACAGCTCCTGGGGATTTGGGGTTGCTCTGGAAA
ACTCATTTGCACCACTGCTGTGCCTTGGAATGCTAGTTGGAGTAATAAATCTCTGGAACAGATTTGGAAT
CACACGACCTGGATGGAGTGGGACAGAGAAATTAACAATTACACAAGCTTAATACACTCCTTAATTGAAG
AATCGCAAAACCAGCAAGAAAAGAATGAACAAGAATTATTGGAATTAGATAAATGGGCAAGTTTGTGGAA
TTGGTTTAACATAACAAATTGGCTGTGGTATATAAAATTATTCATAATGATAGTAGGAGGCTTGGTAGGT
TTAAGAATAGTTTTTGCTGTACTTTCTATAGTGAATAGAGTTAGGCAGGGATATTCACCATTATCGTTTC
AGACCCACCTCCCAACCCCGAGGGGACCCGACAGGCCCGAAGGAATAGAAGAAGAAGGTGGAGAGAGAGA
CAGAGACAGATCCATTCGATTAGTGAACGGATCTCGACGGTATCGGTTAACTTTTAAAAGAAAAGGGGGG
ATTGGGGGGTACAGTGCAGGGGAAAGAATAGTAGACATAATAGCAACAGACATACAAACTAAAGAATTAC
AAAAACAAATTACAAAATTCAAAATTTTATCGATACTAGTATTATGCCCAGTACATGACCTTATGGGACT
TTCCTACTTGGCAGTACATCTACGTATTAGTCATCGCTATTACCATGGTGATGCGGTTTTGGCAGTACAT
CAATGGGCGTGGATAGCGGTTTGACTCACGGGGATTTCCAAGTCTCCACCCCATTGACGTCAATGGGAGT
TTGTTTTGGCACCAAAATCAACGGGACTTTCCAAAATGTCGTAACAACTCCGCCCCATTGACGCAAATGG
GCGGTAGGCGTGTACGGTGGGAGGTTTATATAAGCAGAGCTCGTTTAGTGAACCGTCAGATCGCCTGGAG
ACGCCATCCACGCTGTTTTGACCTCCATAGAAGATTCTAGAGCTAGCGAATTGGGATCCACCATGGCTAG
CTGGAGCCACCCGCAGTTCGAGAAAGGTGGAGGTTCCGGAGGTGGATCGGGAGGTGGATCGTGGAGCCAC
CCGCAGTTCGAAAAAGGCGCCGGGTCGACCGAGACCCCGTCCCAGCGGCGCGCCACCCGCAGCGGGGCGC
AGGCCAGCTCCACTCCGCTGTCGCCCACCCGCATCACCCGGCTGCAGGAGAAGGAGGACCTGCAGGAGCT
CAATGATCGCTTGGCGGTCTACATCGACCGTGTGCGCTCGCTGGAAACGGAGAACGCAGGGCTGCGCCTT
CGCATCACCGAGTCTGAAGAGGTGGTCAGCCGCGAGGTGTCCGGCATCAAGGCCGCCTACGAGGCCGAGC
TCGGGGATGCCCGCAAGACCCTTGACTCAGTAGCCAAGGAGCGCGCCCGCCTGCAGCTGGAGCTGAGCAA
AGTGCGTGAGGAGTTTAAGGAGCTGAAAGCGCGCAATACCAAGAAGGAGGGTGACCTGATAGCTGCTCAG
GCTCGGCTGAAGGACCTGGAGGCTCTGCTGAACTCCAAGGAGGCCGCACTGAGCACTGCTCTCAGTGAGA
AGCGCACGCTGGAGGGCGAGCTGCATGATCTGCGGGGCCAGGTGGCCAAGCTTGAGGCAGCCCTAGGTGA
GGCCAAGAAGCAACTTCAGGATGAGATGCTGCGGCGGGTGGATGCTGAGAACAGGCTGCAGACCATGAAG
GAGGAACTGGACTTCCAGAAGAACATCTACAGTGAGGAGCTGCGTGAGACCAAGCGCCGTCATGAGACCC
GACTGGTGGAGATTGACAATGGGAAGCAGCGTGAGTTTGAGAGCCGGCTGGCGGATGCGCTGCAGGAACT
GCGGGCCCAGCATGAGGACCAGGTGGAGCAGTATAAGAAGGAGCTGGAGAAGACTTATTCTGCCAAGCTG
GACAATGCCAGGCAGTCTGCTGAGAGGAACAGCAACCTGGTGGGGGCTGCCCACGAGGAGCTGCAGCAGT
CGCGCATCCGCATCGACAGCCTCTCTGCCCAGCTCAGCCAGCTCCAGAAGCAGCTGGCAGCCAAGGAGGC
GAAGCTTCGAGACCTGGAGGACTCACTGGCCCGTGAGCGGGACACCAGCCGGCGGCTGCTGGCGGAAAAG
GAGCGGGAGATGGCCGAGATGCGGGCAAGGATGCAGCAGCAGCTGGACGAGTACCAGGAGCTTCTGGACA
TCAAGCTGGCCCTGGACATGGAGATCCACGCCTACCGCAAGCTCTTGGAGGGCGAGGAGGAGAGGCTACG
CCTGTCCCCCAGCCCTACCTCGCAGCGCAGCCGTGGCCGTGCTTCCTCTCACTCATCCCAGACACAGGGT
GGGGGCAGCGTCACCAAAAAGCGCAAACTGGAGTCCACTGAGAGCCGCAGCAGCTTCTCACAGCACGCAC
GCACTAGCGGGCGCGTGGCCGTGGAGGAGGTGGATGAGGAGGGCAAGTTTGTCCGGCTGCGCAACAAGTC
CAATGAGGACCAGTCCATGGGCAATTGGCAGATCAAGCGCCAGAATGGAGATGATCCCTTGCTGACTTAC
CGGTTCCCACCAAAGTTCACCCTGAAGGCTGGGCAGGTGGTGACGATCTGGGCTGCAGGAGCTGGGGCCA
CCCACAGCCCCCCTACCGACCTGGTGTGGAAGGCACAGAACACCTGGGGCTGCGGGAACAGCCTGCGTAC
GGCTCTCATCAACTCCACTGGGGAAGAAGTGGCCATGCGCAAGCTGGTGCGCTCAGTGACTGTGGTTGAG
GACGACGAGGATGAGGATGGAGATGACCTGCTCCATCACCACCACGGCTCCCACTGCAGCAGCTCGGGGG
ACCCCGCTGAGTACAACCTGCGCTCGCGCACCGTGCTGTGCGGGACCTGCGGGCAGCCTGCCGACAAGGC
ATCTGCCAGCGGCTCAGGAGCCCAGGTGGGCGGACCCATCTCCTCTGGCTCTTCTGCCTCCAGTGTCACG
GTCACTCGCAGCTACCGCAGTGTGGGGGGCAGTGGGGGTGGCAGCTTCGGGGACAATCTGGTCACCCGCT
CCTACCTCCTGGGCAACTCCAGCCCCCGAACCCAGAGCCCCCAGAACTGCAGCATCATGTAATCTGTCTA
GAAGAATTCCTCGAGGCGGCCGCTAAATAGTTGAATTTAAATAGATCTCCAGCACAGTGGTAAATAGTTG
ATTCGAACAAGGATCTGCGATCGCTCCGGTGCCCGTCAGTGGGCAGAGCGCACATCGCCCACAGTCCCCG
AGAAGTTGGGGGGAGGGGTCGGCAATTGAACGGGTGCCTAGAGAAGGTGGCGCGGGGTAAACTGGGAAAG
TGATGTCGTGTACTGGCTCCGCCTTTTTCCCGAGGGTGGGGGAGAACCGTATATAAGTGCAGTAGTCGCC
GTGAACGTTCTTTTTCGCAACGGGTTTGCCGCCAGAACACAGCTGAAGCTTCGAGGGGCTCGCATCTCTC
CTTCACGCGCCCGCCGCCCTACCTGAGGCCGCCATCCACGCCGGTTGAGTCGCGTTCTGCCGCCTCCCGC
CTGTGGTGCCTCCTGAACTGCGTCCGCCGTCTAGGTAAGTTTAAAGCTCAGGTCGAGACCGGGCCTTTGT
CCGGCGCTCCCTTGGAGCCTACCTAGACTCAGCCGGCTCTCCACGCTTTGCCTGACCCTGCTTGCTCAAC
TCTACGTCTTTGTTTCGTTTTCTGTTCTGCGCCGTTACAGATCCAAGCTGTGACCGGCGCCTACGCCCAT
GGGCATGGCCAAGCCTTTGTCTCAAGAAGAATCCACCCTCATTGAAAGAGCAACGGCTACAATCAACAGC
ATCCCCATCTCTGAAGACTACAGCGTCGCCAGCGCAGCTCTCTCTAGCGACGGCCGCATCTTCACTGGTG
TCAATGTATATCATTTTACTGGGGGACCTTGTGCAGAACTCGTGGTGCTGGGCACTGCTGCTGCTGCGGC
AGCTGGCAACCTGACTTGTATCGTCGCGATCGGAAATGAGAACAGGGGCATCTTGAGCCCCTGCGGACGG
TGCCGACAGGTGCTTCTCGATCTGCATCCTGGGATCAAAGCCATAGTGAAGGACAGTGATGGACAGCCGA
CGGCAGTTGGGATTCGTGAATTGCTGCCCTCTGGTTATGTGTGGGAGGGCTAAGCACAATTCGAGCTCGC
GTCGACAATCAACCTCTGGATTACAAAATTTGTGAAAGATTGACTGGTATTCTTAACTATGTTGCTCCTT
TTACGCTATGTGGATACGCTGCTTTAATGCCTTTGTATCATGCTATTGCTTCCCGTATGGCTTTCATTTT
CTCCTCCTTGTATAAATCCTGGTTGCTGTCTCTTTATGAGGAGTTGTGGCCCGTTGTCAGGCAACGTGGC
GTGGTGTGCACTGTGTTTGCTGACGCAACCCCCACTGGTTGGGGCATTGCCACCACCTGTCAGCTCCTTT
CCGGGACTTTCGCTTTCCCCCTCCCTATTGCCACGGCGGAACTCATCGCCGCCTGCCTTGCCCGCTGCTG
GACAGGGGCTCGGCTGTTGGGCACTGACAATTCCGTGGTGTTGTCGGGGAAATCATCGTCCTTTCCTTGG
CTGCTCGCCTGTGTTGCCACCTGGATTCTGCGCGGGACGTCCTTCTGCTACGTCCCTTCGGCCCTCAATC
CAGCGGACCTTCCTTCCCGCGGCCTGCTGCCGGCTCTGCGGCCTCTTCCGCGTCTTCGCCTTCGCCCTCA
GACGAGTCGGATCTCCCTTTGGGCCGCCTCCCCGCCTGGTACCTTTAAGACCAATGACTTACAAGGCAGC
TGTAGATCTTAGCCACTTTTTAAAAGAAAAGGGGGGACTGGAAGGGCTAATTCACTCCCAACGAAGATAA
GATCTGCTTTTTGCTTGTACTGGGTCTCTCTGGTTAGACCAGATCTGAGCCTGGGAGCTCTCTGGCTAAC
TAGGGAACCCACTGCTTAAGCCTCAATAAAGCTTGCCTTGAGTGCTTCAAGTAGTGTGTGCCCGTCTGTT
GTGTGACTCTGGTAACTAGAGATCCCTCAGACCCTTTTAGTCAGTGTGGAAAATCTCTAGCAGTAGTAGT
TCATGTCATCTTATTATTCAGTATTTATAACTTGCAAAGAAATGAATATCAGAGAGTGAGAGGAACTTGT
TTATTGCAGCTTATAATGGTTACAAATAAAGCAATAGCATCACAAATTTCACAAATAAAGCATTTTTTTC
ACTGCATTCTAGTTGTGGTTTGTCCAAACTCATCAATGTATCTTATCATGTCTGGCTCTAGCTATCCCGC
CCCTAACTCCGCCCATCCCGCCCCTAACTCCGCCCAGTTCCGCCCATTCTCCGCCCCATGGCTGACTAAT
TTTTTTTATTTATGCAGAGGCCGAGGCCGCCTCGGCCTCTGAGCTATTCCAGAAGTAGTGAGGAGGCTTT
TTTGGAGGCCTAGACTTTTGCAGAGACCAAATTCGTAATCATGTCATAGCTGTTTCCTGTGTGAAATTGT
TATCCGCTCACAATTCCACACAACATACGAGCCGGAAGCATAAAGTGTAAAGCCTGGGGTGCCTAATGAG
TGAGCTAACTCACATTAATTGCGTTGCGCTCACTGCCCGCTTTCCAGTCGGGAAACCTGTCGTGCCAGCT
GCATTAATGAATCGGCCAACGCGCGGGGAGAGGCGGTTTGCGTATTGGGCGCTCTTCCGCTTCCTCGCTC
ACTGACTCGCTGCGCTCGGTCGTTCGGCTGCGGCGAGCGGTATCAGCTCACTCAAAGGCGGTAATACGGT
TATCCACAGAATCAGGGGATAACGCAGGAAAGAACATGTGAGCAAAAGGCCAGCAAAAGGCCAGGAACCG
TAAAAAGGCCGCGTTGCTGGCGTTTTTCCATAGGCTCCGCCCCCCTGACGAGCATCACAAAAATCGACGC
TCAAGTCAGAGGTGGCGAAACCCGACAGGACTATAAAGATACCAGGCGTTTCCCCCTGGAAGCTCCCTCG
TGCGCTCTCCTGTTCCGACCCTGCCGCTTACCGGATACCTGTCCGCCTTTCTCCCTTCGGGAAGCGTGGC
GCTTTCTCATAGCTCACGCTGTAGGTATCTCAGTTCGGTGTAGGTCGTTCGCTCCAAGCTGGGCTGTGTG
CACGAACCCCCCGTTCAGCCCGACCGCTGCGCCTTATCCGGTAACTATCGTCTTGAGTCCAACCCGGTAA
GACACGACTTATCGCCACTGGCAGCAGCCACTGGTAACAGGATTAGCAGAGCGAGGTATGTAGGCGGTGC
TACAGAGTTCTTGAAGTGGTGGCCTAACTACGGCTACACTAGAAGAACAGTATTTGGTATCTGCGCTCTG
CTGAAGCCAGTTACCTTCGGAAAAAGAGTTGGTAGCTCTTGATCCGGCAAACAAACCACCGCTGGTAGCG
GTGGTTTTTTTGTTTGCAAGCAGCAGATTACGCGCAGAAAAAAAGGATCTCAAGAAGATCCTTTGATCTT
TTCTACGGGGTCTGACGCTCAGTGGAACGAAAACTCACGTTAAGGGATTTTGGTCATGAGATTATCAAAA
AGGATCTTCACCTAGATCCTTTTAAATTAAAAATGAAGTTTTAAATCAATCTAAAGTATATATGAGTAAA
CTTGGTCTGACAGTTACCAATGCTTAATCAGTGAGGCACCTATCTCAGCGATCTGTCTATTTCGTTCATC
CATAGTTGCCTGACTCCCCGTCGTGTAGATAACTACGATACGGGAGGGCTTACCATCTGGCCCCAGTGCT
GCAATGATACCGCGAGACCCACGCTCACCGGCTCCAGATTTATCAGCAATAAACCAGCCAGCCGGAAGGG
CCGAGCGCAGAAGTGGTCCTGCAACTTTATCCGCCTCCATCCAGTCTATTAATTGTTGCCGGGAAGCTAG
AGTAAGTAGTTCGCCAGTTAATAGTTTGCGCAACGTTGTTGCCATTGCTACAGGCATCGTGGTGTCACGC
TCGTCGTTTGGTATGGCTTCATTCAGCTCCGGTTCCCAACGATCAAGGCGAGTTACATGATCCCCCATGT
TGTGCAAAAAAGCGGTTAGCTCCTTCGGTCCTCCGATCGTTGTCAGAAGTAAGTTGGCCGCAGTGTTATC
ACTCATGGTTATGGCAGCACTGCATAATTCTCTTACTGTCATGCCATCCGTAAGATGCTTTTCTGTGACT
GGTGAGTACTCAACCAAGTCATTCTGAGAATAGTGTATGCGGCGACCGAGTTGCTCTTGCCCGGCGTCAA
TACGGGATAATACCGCGCCACATAGCAGAACTTTAAAAGTGCTCATCATTGGAAAACGTTCTTCGGGGCG
AAAACTCTCAAGGATCTTACCGCTGTTGAGATCCAGTTCGATGTAACCCACTCGTGCACCCAACTGATCT
TCAGCATCTTTTACTTTCACCAGCGTTTCTGGGTGAGCAAAAACAGGAAGGCAAAATGCCGCAAAAAAGG
GAATAAGGGCGACACGGAAATGTTGAATACTCATACTCTTCCTTTTTCAATATTATTGAAGCATTTATCA
GGGTTATTGTCTCATGAGCGGATACATATTTGAATGTATTTAGAAAAATAAACAAATAGGGGTTCCGCGC
ACATTTCCCCGAAAAGTGCCACCTGACGTCTAAGAAACCATTATTATCATGACATTAACCTATAAAAATA
GGCGTATCACGAGGCCCTTTCGTCTCGCGCGTTTCGGTGATGACGGTGAAAACCTCTGACACATGCAGCT
CCCGGAGACGGTCACAGCTTGTCTGTAAGCGGATGCCGGGAGCAGACAAGCCCGTCAGGGCGCGTCAGCG
GGTGTTGGCGGGTGTCGGGGCTGGCTTAACTATGCGGCATCAGAGCAGATTGTACTGAGAGTGCACCATA
TGCGGTGTGAAATACCGCACAGATGCGTAAGGAGAAAATACCGCATCAGGCGCCATTCGCCATTCAGGCT
GCGCAACTGTTGGGAAGGGCGATCGGTGCGGGCCTCTTCGCTATTACGCCAGCTGGCGAAAGGGGGATGT
GCTGCAAGGCGATTAAGTTGGGTAACGCCAGGGTTTTCCCAGTCACGACGTTGTAAAACGACGGCCAGTG
CCAAGCTGACGCG
