>Addgene plasmid #22661 | pCDHblast MCSNard OST-LMNA | addgene partial sequence | sequence record 28250 | 22661 with LNCX
GCTGTTTTGACCTCCATAGAAGATTCTAGAGCTAGCGAATTGGGATCCACCATGGCTAGCTGGAGCCACC
CGCAGTTCGAGAAAGGTGGAGGTTCCGGAGGTGGATCGGGAGGTGGATCGTGGAGCCACCCGCAGTTCGA
AAAAGGCGCCGGGTCGACCGAGACCCCGTCCCAGCGGCGCGCCACCCGCAGCGGGGCGCAGGCCAGCTCC
ACTCCGCTGTCGCCCACCCGCATCACCCGGCTGCAGGAGAAGGAGGACCTGCAGGAGCTCAATGATCGCT
TGGCGGTCTACATCGACCGTGTGCGCTCGCTGGAAACGGAGAACGCAGGGCTGCGCCTTCGCATCACCGA
GTCTGAAGAGGTGGTCAGCCGCGAGGTGTCCGGCATCAAGGCCGCCTACGAGGCCGAGCTCGGGGATGCC
CGCAAGACCCTTGACTCAGTAGCCAAGGAGCGCGCCCGCCTGCAGCTGGAGCTGAGCAAAGTGCGTGAGG
AGTTTAAGGAGCTGAAAGCGCGCAATACCAAGAAGGAGGGTGACCTGATAGCTGCTCAGGCTCGGCTGAA
GGACCTGGAGGCTCTGCTGAACTCCAAGGAGGCCGCACTGAGCACTGCTCTCAGTGAGAAGCGCACGCTG
GAGGGCGAGCTGCATGATCTGCGGGGCCAGGTGGCCAAGCTTGAGGCAGCCCTAGGTGAGGCCAAGAAGC
AACTTCAGGATGAGATGCTGCGGCGGGTGGATGCTGAGAACAGGCTGCAGACCATGAAGGA
